>Addgene plasmid #235292 | EF1a-mRuby2(miRE.FF4)-TS.FF6x2-bGH | addgene full sequence | sequence record 472775 | Addgene NGS Result
AGTAGACTGCAGGTGGGCCCGAGCTTAAGTAACTAACTAACAGGAAGAGTTTGTAGAAACGCAAAAAGGC
CATCCGTCAGGATGGCCTTCTGCTTAGTTTGATGCCTGGCAGTTTATGGCGGGCGTCCTGCCCGCCACCC
TCCGGGCCGTTGCTTCACAACGTTCAAATCCGCTCCCGGCGGATTTGTCCTACTCAGGAGAGCGTTCACC
GACAAACAACAGATAAAACGAAAGGCCCAGTCTTCCGACTGAGCCTTTCGTTTTATTTGATGCCTGGCAG
TTCCCTACTCTCGCTTAGTAGTTAGACGTCCCCGAGATCCATGCTAGCGGTAATACGGTTATCCACAGAA
TCAGGGGATAACGCAGGAAAGAACATGTGAGCAAAAGGCCAGCAAAAGGCCAGGAACCGTAAAAAGGCCG
CGTTGCTGGCGTTTTTCCATAGGCTCCGCCCCCCTGACGAGCATCACAAAAATCGACGCTCAAGTCAGAG
GTGGCGAAACCCGACAGGACTATAAAGATACCAGGCGTTTCCCCCTGGAAGCTCCCTCGTGCGCTCTCCT
GTTCCGACCCTGCCGCTTACCGGATACCTGTCCGCCTTTCTCCCTTCGGGAAGCGTGGCGCTTTCTCATA
GCTCACGCTGTAGGTATCTCAGTTCGGTGTAGGTCGTTCGCTCCAAGCTGGGCTGTGTGCACGAACCCCC
CGTTCAGCCCGACCGCTGCGCCTTATCCGGTAACTATCGTCTTGAGTCCAACCCGGTAAGACACGACTTA
TCGCCACTGGCAGCAGCCACTGGTAACAGGATTAGCAGAGCGAGGTATGTAGGCGGTGCTACAGAGTTCT
TGAAGTGGTGGCCTAACTACGGCTACACTAGAAGAACAGTATTTGGTATCTGCGCTCTGCTGAAGCCAGT
TACCTTCGGAAAAAGAGTTGGTAGCTCTTGATCCGGCAAACAAACCACCGCTGGTAGCGGTGGTTTTTTT
GTTTGCAAGCAGCAGATTACGCGCAGAAAAAAAGGATCTCAAGAAGATCCTTTGATCTTTTCTACGGGGT
CTGACGCTCAGTGGAACGGGGCCCAATCTGAATAATGTTACAACCAATTAACCAATTCTGATTAGAAAAA
CTCATCGAGCATCAAATGAAACTGCAATTTATTCATATCAGGATTATCAATACCATATTTTTGAAAAAGC
CGTTTCTGTAATGAAGGAGAAAACTCACCGAGGCAGTTCCATAGGATGGCAAGATCCTGGTATCGGTCTG
CGATTCCGACTCGTCCAACATCAATACAACCTATTAATTTCCCCTCGTCAAAAATAAGGTTATCAAGTGA
GAAATCACCATGAGTGACGACTGAATCCGGTGAGAATGGCAAAAGTTTATGCATTTCTTTCCAGACTTGT
TCAACAGGCCAGCCATTACGCTCGTCATCAAAATCACTCGCATCAACCAAACCGTTATTCATTCGTGATT
GCGCCTGAGCTAGACGAAATACGCGATCGCTGTTAAAAGGACAATTACAAACAGGAATCGAATGCAACCG
GCGCAGGAACACTGCCAGCGCATCAACAATATTTTCACCTGAATCAGGATATTCTTCTAATACCTGGAAT
GCTGTTTTTCCGGGGATCGCAGTGGTGAGTAACCATGCATCACCAGGAGTACGGATAAAATGCTTGATGG
TCGGAAGAGGCATAAATTCCGTCAGCCAGTTTAGTCTGACCATCTCATCTGTAACATCATTGGCAACGCT
ACCTTTGCCATGTTTCAGAAACAACTCTGGCGCATCGGGCTTCCCATACAAGCGATAGATTGTCGCACCT
GATTGCCCGACATTATCGCGAGCCCATTTATACCCATATAAATCAGCATCCATGTTGGAATTTAATCGCG
GCCTCGACGTTTCCCGTTGAATATGGCTCATAACACCCCTTGTATTACTGTTTATGTAAGCAGACAGTTT
TATTGTTCATGATGATATATTTTTATCTTGTGCAATGTAACATCAGAGATTTTGAGACACGGGCACCTGC
AGTCTTCGTACTGCTCCGGTGCCCGTCAGTGGGCAGAGCGCACATCGCCCACAGTCCCCGAGAAGTTGGG
GGGAGGGGTCGGCAATTGAACCGGTGCCTAGAGAAGGTGGCGCGGGGTAAACTGGGAAAGTGATGTCGTG
TACTGGCTCCGCCTTTTTCCCGAGGGTGGGGGAGAACCGTATATAAGTGCAGTAGTCGCCGTGAACGTTC
TTTTTCGCAACGGGTTTGCCGCCAGAACACAGGTAAGTGCCGTGTGTGGTTCCCGCGGGCCTGGCCTCTT
TACGGGTTATGGCCCTTGCGTGCCTTGAATTACTTCCACGCCCCTGGCTGCAGTACGTGATTCTTGATCC
CGAGCTTCGGGTTGGAAGTGGGTGGGAGAGTTCGAGGCCTTGCGCTTAAGGAGCCCCTTCGCCTCGTGCT
TGAGTTGAGGCCTGGCTTGGGCGCTGGGGCCGCCGCGTGCGAATCTGGTGGCACCTTCGCGCCTGTCTCG
CTGCTTTCGATAAGTCTCTAGCCATTTAAAATTTTTGATGACCTGCTGCGACGCTTTTTTTCTGGCAAGA
TAGTCTTGTAAATGCGGGCCAAGATCTGCACACTGGTATTTCGGTTTTTGGGGCCGCGGGCGGCGACGGG
GCCCGTGCGTCCCAGCGCACATGTTCGGCGAGGCGGGGCCTGCGAGCGCGGCCACCGAGAATCGGACGGG
GGTAGTCTCAAGCTGGCCGGCCTGCTCTGGTGCCTGGCCTCGCGCCGCCGTGTATCGCCCCGCCCTGGGC
GGCAAGGCTGGCCCGGTCGGCACCAGTTGCGTGAGCGGAAAGATGGCCGCTTCCCGGCCCTGCTGCAGGG
AGCTCAAAATGGAGGACGCGGCGCTCGGGAGAGCGGGCGGGTGAGTCACCCACACAAAGGAAAAGGGCCT
TTCCGTCCTCAGCCGTCGCTTCATGTGACTCCACGGAGTACCGGGCGCCGTCCAGGCACCTCGATTAGTT
CTCGAGCTTTTGGAGTACGTCGTCTTTAGGTTGGGGGGAGGGGTTTTATGCGATGGAGTTTCCCCACACT
GAGTGGGTGGAGACTGAAGTTAGGCCAGCTTGGCACTTGATGTAATTCTCCTTGGAATTTGCCCTTTTTG
AGTTTGGATCTTGGTTCATTCTCAAGCCTCAGACAGTGGTTCAAAGTTTTTTTCTTCCATTTCAGGTGTC
GTGAGAGCTCGTTTAGTGAACCGTCAGATCGCCTGGAGACGCCATCCACGCTGTAATGGCCACCATGGTG
TCTAAGGGCGAAGAGCTGATCAAGGAAAATATGCGTATGAAGGTAAGTGTGCTCGCTTCGGCAGCACATA
TACTATGTTGAATGAGGCTTCAGTACTTTACAGAATCGTTGCCTGCACATCTTGGAAACACTTGCTGGGA
TTACTTCTTCAGGGACTTCTTAACCCAACAGAAGGCTCGAGAAGGTATATTGCTGTTGACAGTGAGCGCC
GCTTGAAGTCTTTAATTAAATAGTGAAGCCACAGATGTATTTAATTAAAGACTTCAAGCGGTGCCTACTG
CCTCGGACTTCAAGGGGCTAGAATTCAAGGGGCTACTTTAGGAGCAATTATCTTGTTTACTAAAACTGAA
TACCTTGCTATCTCTTTGATACATTTTTACAAAGCTGAATTAAAATGGTATAAATTAAATCACTTTTTTC
AATTGTACTAACTTCGAGTCTTCTTTTTTTTTTTCACAGGTGGTCATGGAAGGTTCGGTCAACGGCCACC
AATTCAAATGCACAGGTGAAGGAGAAGGCAATCCGTACATGGGAACTCAAACCATGAGGATCAAAGTCAT
CGAGGGAGGACCCCTGCCATTTGCCTTTGACATTCTTGCCACGTCGTTCATGTATGGCAGCCGTACTTTT
ATCAAGTACCCGAAAGGCATTCCTGATTTCTTTAAACAGTCCTTTCCTGAGGGTTTTACTTGGGAAAGAG
TTACGAGATACGAAGATGGTGGAGTCGTCACCGTCATGCAGGACACCAGCCTTGAGGATGGCTGTCTCGT
TTACCACGTCCAAGTCAGAGGGGTAAACTTTCCCTCCAATGGTCCCGTGATGCAGAAGAAGACCAAGGGT
TGGGAGCCTAATACAGAGATGATGTATCCAGCAGATGGTGGTCTGAGGGGATACACTCATATGGCACTGA
AAGTTGATGGTGGTGGCCATCTGTCTTGCTCTTTCGTAACAACTTACAGGTCAAAAAAGACCGTCGGGAA
CATCAAGATGCCCGGTATCCATGCCGTTGATCACCGCCTGGAAAGGTTAGAGGAAAGTGACAATGAAATG
TTCGTAGTACAACGCGAACACGCAGTTGCCAAGTTCGCCGGGCTTGGTGGTGGGATGGACGAGCTGTACA
AGTAACAACAAGCTTGTGGAACCAAAGAGATTCCTCATAAAAACCAAAGAGATTCCTCATAAACCTAGGA
GGAGTTGCACCTGTGCCTTCTAGTTGCCAGCCATCTGTTGTTTGCCCCTCCCCCGTGCCTTCCTTGACCC
TGGAAGGTGCCACTCCCACTGTCCTTTCCTAATAAAATGAGGAAATTGCATCGCATTGTCTGAGTAGGTG
TCATTCTATTCTGGGGGGTGGGGTGGGGCAGGACAGCAAGGGGGAGGATTGGGAAGACAATAGCAGGCAT
GCTGGGGATGCGGTGGGCTCTATGGCGCT
Features (pLannotate 1.2.2; 12 found; start..end, strand, type, name):
     64..91      -  terminator     rrnB T2 terminator: transcription terminator T2 from the E. coli rrnB gene
    223..266     +  terminator     rrnB T1 terminator: Escherichia coli rrnB; transcription terminator T1 from the E. coli rrnB gene
    434..1022    -  rep_origin     ori: high-copy-number ColE1/pMB1/pBR322/pUC origin of replication
   1112..1921    -  CDS            KanR: aminoglycoside phosphotransferase; aph(3')-Ia; confers resistance to kanamycin in bacteria or G418 (Geneticin®) in eukaryotes
   2061..2272    +  promoter       EF-1α core promoter: core promoter for human elongation factor EF-1α
   2273..2386    +  intron         EF-1α intron A (fragment): intron upstream of the start codon of human EF-1α
   3012..3215    +  intron         EF-1α intron A: truncated intron upstream of the start codon of human EF-1α
   3224..3258    +  promoter       TRE3GV promoter (fragment): 3rd-generation Tet-responsive promoter that can be activated by binding of Tet-On® 3G, optimized for retroviral and lentiviral vectors
   3285..3335    +  CDS            mRuby2 (fragment): mRuby2 is a basic (constitutively fluorescent) red fluorescent protein published in 2012, derived from Entacmaea quadricolor. It has moderate acid sensitivity.
   3594..3706    +  ncRNA          3' miR-30a: sequence downstream of the 71-nt precursor of the human miR-30a microRNA (Zeng et al., 2002) miRNA
   3748..4412    +  CDS            mRuby2 (fragment): monomeric red fluorescent protein derived from mRuby, with improved photophysical properties (Lam et al., 2012)
   4491..4715    +  polyA_signal   bGH poly(A) signal: bovine growth hormone polyadenylation signal
