[The description below was written by a language model from this plasmid's Addgene catalogue record and pLannotate feature annotations shown in this document.]
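Description:
EF1a-mRuby2(miRE.FF4)-TS.FF6x2-bGH (alternative name pKG3181) is a mammalian expression and synthetic-biology plasmid assembled by Golden Gate cloning into the compact pShip.USI backbone. The full sequence is about 4.7 kb. It is propagated in E. coli from a high-copy ColE1/pUC-type origin under kanamycin selection (aph(3')-Ia). rrnB T1 and T2 terminators sit in the bacterial portion, presumably to insulate it from read-through transcription.

The payload is a single transcription unit driven by the human EF1a promoter, annotated as the core promoter followed by its intron A, and terminated by the bovine growth hormone polyadenylation signal. The coding sequence is mRuby2, a monomeric red fluorescent protein derived from Entacmaea quadricolor. In the feature table it appears as two fragments, a short 5' piece and the main 3' portion. Between them lies a region containing miR-30a-derived flanking sequence. This layout fits the construct name: a miRE-format (miR-30-based) synthetic microRNA, FF4, is embedded within the reporter gene, most likely in an intron, so that it is produced from the same transcript as mRuby2. The name also indicates two copies of an FF6 target site between the coding sequence and the poly(A) signal, although these sites are not annotated. A short match to a TRE3GV promoter just upstream of the start codon is only a fragment and probably reflects shared leader sequence rather than Tet regulation.

Because the expressed microRNA (FF4) does not match the target sites (FF6), the transcript should not silence itself. This agrees with the stated purpose, an open-loop version of the ComMAND circuit. It would serve as the unregulated comparison for closed-loop designs in which a matched microRNA and target pair gives dosage-controlled transgene expression.
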