Addgene plasmid #235292: EF1a-mRuby2(miRE.FF4)-TS.FF6x2-bGH
Purpose: ComMAND open-loop circuit regulating mRuby2 with 2 copies of microRNA target sites
Depositing lab: Kate Galloway. Depositing organization: Massachusetts Institute of Technology. Publication: Model-guided design of microRNA-based gene circuits supports precise dosage of transgenic cargoes into diverse primary cells. Love KS, Johnstone CP, Peterman EL, Gaglione S, Birnbaum ME, Galloway KE. Cell Syst. 2025 Apr 22:101269. doi: 10.1016/j.cels.2025.101269. PubMed 40300600.
Backbone
  Vector backbone: pShip.USI (upstream inverted)
  Backbone manufacturer: Galloway lab
  Backbone size w/o insert (bp): 2046
  Vector type: Mammalian Expression, Synthetic Biology
Growth in bacteria
  Bacterial resistance: Kanamycin, 50 μg/mL
  Growth temperature: 30°C
  Growth strain: NEB Stable
  Copy number: High Copy
Gene/Insert
  Gene/Insert name: mRuby2
  Species: Entacmaea quadricolor
  Insert size (bp): 711
  Promoter: EF1a (human EF1a)
  Cloning method: Golden Gate
  Sequencing primers: 5′ CATCAGAGATTTTGAGACAC; 3′ gcgtttctacaaactcttcc
Resource information
  A portion of this plasmid was derived from a plasmid made by: Addgene #90236
Terms and licenses: Academic/Nonprofit Terms; Industry Terms: Not Available to Industry
Depositor comments: Alt name: pKG3181 ; Please visit https://doi.org/10.1101/2024.06.25.600629 for bioRxiv preprint.
How to cite: EF1a-mRuby2(miRE.FF4)-TS.FF6x2-bGH was a gift from Kate Galloway (Addgene plasmid # 235292 ; http://n2t.net/addgene:235292 ; RRID:Addgene_235292)
