>Addgene plasmid #235292 | EF1a-mRuby2(miRE.FF4)-TS.FF6x2-bGH | depositor partial sequence | sequence record 463208 | mRuby2(miRE.FF4), mRuby2 with intronic microRNA
ATGGTGTCTAAGGGCGAAGAGCTGATCAAGGAAAATATGCGTATGAAGGTAAGTGTGCTCGCTTCGGCAG
CACATATACTATGTTGAATGAGGCTTCAGTACTTTACAGAATCGTTGCCTGCACATCTTGGAAACACTTG
CTGGGATTACTTCTTCAGGGACTTCTTAACCCAACAGAAGGCTCGAGAAGGTATATTGCTGTTGACAGTG
AGCGCCGCTTGAAGTCTTTAATTAAATAGTGAAGCCACAGATGTATTTAATTAAAGACTTCAAGCGGTGC
CTACTGCCTCGGACTTCAAGGGGCTAGAATTCAAGGGGCTACTTTAGGAGCAATTATCTTGTTTACTAAA
ACTGAATACCTTGCTATCTCTTTGATACATTTTTACAAAGCTGAATTAAAATGGTATAAATTAAATCACT
TTTTTCAATTGTACTAACTTCGAGTCTTCTTTTTTTTTTTCACAGGTGGTCATGGAAGGTTCGGTCAACG
GCCACCAATTCAAATGCACAGGTGAAGGAGAAGGCAATCCGTACATGGGAACTCAAACCATGAGGATCAA
AGTCATCGAGGGAGGACCCCTGCCATTTGCCTTTGACATTCTTGCCACGTCGTTCATGTATGGCAGCCGT
ACTTTTATCAAGTACCCGAAAGGCATTCCTGATTTCTTTAAACAGTCCTTTCCTGAGGGTTTTACTTGGG
AAAGAGTTACGAGATACGAAGATGGTGGAGTCGTCACCGTCATGCAGGACACCAGCCTTGAGGATGGCTG
TCTCGTTTACCACGTCCAAGTCAGAGGGGTAAACTTTCCCTCCAATGGTCCCGTGATGCAGAAGAAGACC
AAGGGTTGGGAGCCTAATACAGAGATGATGTATCCAGCAGATGGTGGTCTGAGGGGATACACTCATATGG
CACTGAAAGTTGATGGTGGTGGCCATCTGTCTTGCTCTTTCGTAACAACTTACAGGTCAAAAAAGACCGT
CGGGAACATCAAGATGCCCGGTATCCATGCCGTTGATCACCGCCTGGAAAGGTTAGAGGAAAGTGACAAT
GAAATGTTCGTAGTACAACGCGAACACGCAGTTGCCAAGTTCGCCGGGCTTGGTGGTGGGATGGACGAGC
TGTACAAG
